>Addgene plasmid #87000 | IDP432 | addgene full sequence | sequence record 172850 | Addgene NGS Result
TAGTTATTAATCCTGCAGGACGCGTAAGCTTTGCAAAGATGGATAAAGTTTTAAACAGAGAGGAATCTTT
GCAGCTAATGGACCTTCTAGGTCTTGAAAGGAGTGGGAATTGGCTCCGGTGCCCGTCAGTGGGCAGAGCG
CACATCGCCCACAGTCCCCGAGAAGTTGGGGGGAGGGGTCGGCAATTGAACCGGTGCCTAGAGAAGGTGG
CGCGGGGTAAACTGGGAAAGTGATGTCGTGTACTGGCTCCGCCTTTTTCCCGAGGGTGGGGGAGAACCGT
ATATAAGTGCAGTAGTCGCCGTGAACGTTCTTTTTCGCAACGGGTTTGCCGCCAGAACACAGGTAAGTGC
CGTGTGTGGTTCCCGCGGGCCTGGCCTCTTTACGGGTTATGGCCCTTGCGTGCCTTGAATTACTTCCACC
TGGCTGCAGTACGTGATTCTTGATCCCGAGCTTCGGGTTGGAAGTGGGTGGGAGAGTTCGAGGCCTTGCG
CTTAAGGAGCCCCTTCGCCTCGTGCTTGAGTTGAGGCCTGGCCTGGGCGCTGGGGCCGCCGCGTGCGAAT
CTGGTGGCACCTTCGCGCCTGTCTCGCTGCTTTCGATAAGTCTCTAGCCATTTAAAATTTTTGATGACCT
GCTGCGACGCTTTTTTTCTGGCAAGATAGTCTTGTAAATGCGGGCCAAGATCTGCACACTGGTATTTCGG
TTTTTGGGGCCGCGGGCGGCGACGGGGCCCGTGCGTCCCAGCGCACATGTTCGGCGAGGCGGGGCCTGCG
AGCGCGGCCACCGAGAATCGGACGGGGGTAGTCTCAAGCTGGCCGGCCTGCTCTGGTGCCTGGCCTCGCG
CCGCCGTGTATCGCCCCGCCCTGGGCGGCAAGGCTGGCCCGGTCGGCACCAGTTGCGTGAGCGGAAAGAT
GGCCGCTTCCCGGCCCTGCTGCAGGGAGCTCAAAATGGAGGACGCGGCGCTCGGGAGAGCGGGCGGGTGA
GTCACCCACACAAAGGAAAAGGGCCTTTCCGTCCTCAGCCGTCGCTTCATGTGACTCCACGGAGTACCGG
GCGCCGTCCAGGCACCTCGATTAGTTCTCGAGCTTTTGGAGTACGTCGTCTTTAGGTTGGGGGGAGGGGT
TTTATGCGATGGAGTTTCCCCACACTGAGTGGGTGGAGACTGAAGTTAGGCCAGCTTGGCACTTGATGTA
ATTCTCCTTGGAATTTGCCCTTTTTGAGTTTGGATCTTGGTTCATTCTCAAGCCTCAGACAGTGGTTCAA
AGTTTTTTTCTTCCATTTCAGGTGTCGTGAGGTACGACCACCGCTAGCGCCACCATGGCACTTCCCAGAT
GCATGTGGCCAAATTATGTTTGGAGAGCTATGATGGCATGTGTGGTCCACAGGGGATCCGGTGCCCCATT
GACTCTCTGCTTGTTGGGATGTTTGCTACAGACTTTTCACGTACTCTCTCAAAAGTATCCATACGACGTT
CCGGACTACGCAGAATTCATGGACAAAGACTGCGAAATGAAGCGCACCACCCTGGATAGCCCTCTGGGCA
AGCTGGAACTGTCTGGGTGCGAACAGGGCCTGCACCGTATCATCTTCCTGGGCAAAGGAACATCTGCCGC
CGACGCCGTGGAAGTGCCTGCCCCAGCCGCCGTGCTGGGCGGACCAGAGCCACTGATGCAGGCCACCGCC
TGGCTCAACGCCTACTTTCACCAGCCTGAGGCCATCGAGGAGTTCCCTGTGCCAGCCCTGCACCACCCAG
TGTTCCAGCAGGAGAGCTTTACCCGCCAGGTGCTGTGGAAACTGCTGAAAGTGGTGAAGTTCGGAGAGGT
CATCAGCTACAGCCACCTGGCCGCCCTGGCCGGCAATCCCGCCGCCACCGCCGCCGTGAAAACCGCCCTG
AGCGGAAATCCCGTGCCCATTCTGATCCCCTGCCACCGGGTGGTGCAGGGCGACCTGGACGTGGGGGGCT
ACGAGGGCGGGCTCGCCGTGAAAGAGTGGCTGCTGGCCCACGAGGGCCACAGACTGGGCAAGCCTGGGCT
GGGTGTCGACTTGGATGATGTAGACCCATTGGTTACTACTAACTTTGGCAAGATTAGGGGAATTAAGAAA
GAACTCAATAATGAAATTTTGGGTCCTGTCATTCAGTTTCTTGGGGTTCCATATGCCGCTCCACCAACAG
GAGAACATCGTTTCCAGCCTCCAGAACCACCATCTCCCTGGTCTGACATCCGGAACGCCACTCAGTTTGC
TCCTGTATGTCCCCAGAATATCATTGATGGCAGATTGCCTGAAGTTATGCTTCCTGTGTGGTTCACTAAT
AACTTGGATGTGGTTTCATCATACGTCCAAGACCAGAGTGAAGACTGTCTATACTTAAACATCTATGTCC
CAACTGAAGATGGTCCCCTTACAAAGAAACACACAGATGATTTAGGTGATAATGACGGTGCTGAAGATGA
AGATATTCGGGACAGTGGGGGTCCCAAACCAGTGATGGTGTACATCCATGGCGGCTCTTACATGGAAGGT
ACTGGAAATCTGTATGATGGGAGTGTCTTGGCAAGCTATGGCAATGTGATCGTCATCACAGTCAACTATC
GGCTTGGGGTACTTGGCTTCTTGAGCACAGGGGATCAGGCTGCCAAAGGAAACTACGGGCTCCTTGACCT
CATCCAGGCCCTAAGATGGACCAGCGAGAACATTGGGTTCTTTGGTGGTGACCCCTTGCGAATCACTGTG
TTTGGATCAGGCGCTGGGGGTTCATGTGTCAACCTGCTGACTTTATCCCATTATTCTGAAGGTAACCGTT
GGAGCAATTCAACCAAAGGACTTTTTCAACGAGCAATAGCTCAGAGTGGAACAGCCCTTTCCAGCTGGGC
TGTTAGTTTCCAGCCTGCAAAATACGCTAGAATTCTGGCCACAAAAGTTGGCTGCAATGTTTCAGATACA
GTAGAGTTAGTAGAATGCCTGCAGAAGAAGCCTTACAAAGAACTTGTTGATCAAGATGTTCAACCAGCCC
GATACCACATAGCCTTTGGACCTGTGATCGATGGTGATGTAATACCAGATGACCCTCAGATACTGATGGA
ACAAGGAGAGTTCCTCAACTATGATATAATGTTGGGAGTTAACCAAGGGGAAGGGTTGAAGTTTGTCGAA
AATATAGTAGATAGTGATGATGGTGTATCAGCCAGTGATTTCGACTTTGCTGTTTCTAATTTTGTTGATA
ATTTATATGGATATCCTGAAGGCAAAGATGTTTTGAGAGAAACCATTAAATTCATGTATACTGACTGGGC
TGATCGCCATAATCCTGAAACTAGAAGGAAGACATTGTTGGCTTTGTTTACGGACCATCAATGGGTAGCA
CCTGCTGTGGCCACAGCAGACCTTCACTCGAACTTTGGCTCACCTACATACTTCTATGCCTTTTATCATC
ATTGCCAAACAGATCAAGTTCCAGCTTGGGCTGATGCAGCTCATGGGGATGAGGTTCCCTATGTGTTGGG
AATCCCCATGATTGGCCCTACAGAGTTATTTCCTTGCAATTTCTCCAAGAATGATGTGATGTTGAGTGCA
GTAGTAATGACATACTGGACGAATTTTGCTAAAACTGGTGACCCAAATCAACCAGTTCCTCAAGACACAA
AATTCATCCATACCAAACCCAACCGCTTTGAAGAAGTAGCATGGACCAGATATTCCCAGAAAGACCAGCT
TTATCTCCATATTGGATTAAAACCGAGAGTTAAAGAGCATTACAGAGCCAATAAGGTAAATCTCTGGCTG
GAGCTGGTACCTCATCTGCATAATCTCAATGACATTTCTCAGTATACCTCGACAACAACTAAAGTGCCAT
CCACGGACATCACTCTCAGACCTACAAGGAAGAATTCCACACCAGTCACATCAGCCTTTCCCACTGCCAA
ACAGGATGATCCCAAGCAACAACCAAGCCCCTTCTCGGTGGATCAGAGGGACTACTCCACAGAGCTAAGT
GTCACTATCGCAGTGGGGGCCTCTCTGCTGTTTCTCAACATCTTGGCTTTTGCAGCCCTGTACTACAAGA
AGGATAAGAGGAGACATGATGTCCACCGGAGGTGCAGCCCTCAGCGCACGACCACCAACGACCTAACCCA
TGCTCCAGAAGAGGAAATTATGTCTCTCCAAATGAAGCACACTGACTTGGATCACGAGTGTGAGTCCATC
CATCCACATGAGGTGGTTCTTCGGACCAGCGCTCCACCGCTCGACGGAGCCGGAGCTGGCGCTGGAGCTG
GAGCCGGAGCTGGCGGGCTAGCCACCATGGACGCACAAACACGACGACGTGAGCGTCGCGCTGAGAAACA
AGCTCAATGGAAAGCTGCAAACCTCGAGCCACCGCTCGACGGAGCCGGAGCTGGCGCTGGAGCTGGAGCC
GGAGCTGGCGGTCTAGCCACCCCACCGAGCGCTGCCTGTCCCCCAGATTATACTCTAGCTATGAGGAGGT
CACCTGATGATATTCCACTAATGACACCTAACACCATCACAATGATTCCCAACACTATACCAGGGATTCA
GCCCTTACATACATTCAACACATTTACTGGAGGACAGAATAATACACTGCCCCATCCCCACCCACACCCC
CATTCACATTCAACAACCAGGGTATAGGCGGCCGCTCTAGATCATAATCAGCCATACCACATTTGTAGAG
GTTTTACTTGCTTTAAAAAACCTCCCACACCTCCCCCTGAACCTGAAACATAAAATGAATGCAATTGTTG
TTGTTAACTTGTTTATTGCAGCTTATAATGGTTACAAATAAAGCAATAGCATCACAAATTTCACAAATAA
AGCATTTTTTTCACTGCATTCTAGTTGTGGTTTGTCCAAACTCATCAATGTATCTTAAGGCGTAAATTGT
AAGCGTTAATATTTTGTTAAAATTCGCGTTAAATTTTTGTTAAATCAGCTCATTTTTTAACCAATAGGCC
GAAATCGGCAAAATCCCTTATAAATCAAAAGAATAGACCGAGATAGGGT
[37 nt withheld, positions 5020-5056]
AAAGAACGTGGACTCCAACGTCAAAGG
[49 nt withheld, positions 5084-5132]
T
[91 nt withheld, positions 5134-5224]
G
[124 nt withheld, positions 5226-5349]
CAGGTGGCACTTTTCGGGGAAATGTGCGCGGAACCCCTATTTGTTTATTTTTCTAAATACATTCAAATAT
GTATCCGCTCATGAGACAATAACCCTGATAAATGCTTCAATAATATTGAAAAAGGAAGAGTCCTGAGGCG
GAAAGAACCAGCTGTGGAATGTGTGTCAGTTAGGGTGTGGAAAGTCCCCAGGCTCCCCAGCAGGCAGAAG
TATGCAAAGCATGCATCTCAATTAGTCAGCAACCAGGTGTGGAAAGTCCCCAGGCTCCCCAGCAGGCAGA
AGTATGCAAAGCATGCATCTCAATTAGTCAGCAACCATAGTCCCGCCCCTAACTCCGCCCATCCCGCCCC
TAACTCCGCCCAGTTCCGCCCATTCTCCGCCCCATGGCTGACTAATTTTTTTTATTTATGCAGAGGCCGA
GGCCGCCTCGGCCTCTGAGCTATTCCAGAAGTAGTGAGGAGGCTTTTTTGGAGGCCTAGGCTTTTGCAAA
GATCGATCAAGAGACAGGATGAGGATCGTTTCGCATGATTGAACAAGATGGATTGCACGCAGGTTCTCCG
GCCGCTTGGGTGGAGAGGCTATTCGGCTATGACTGGGCACAACAGACAATCGGCTGCTCTGATGCCGCCG
TGTTCCGGCTGTCAGCGCAGGGGCGCCCGGTTCTTTTTGTCAAGACCGACCTGTCCGGTGCCCTGAATGA
ACTGCAAGACGAGGCAGCGCGGCTATCGTGGCTGGCCACGACGGGCGTTCCTTGCGCAGCTGTGCTCGAC
GTTGTCACTGAAGCGGGAAGGGACTGGCTGCTATTGGGCGAAGTGCCGGGGCAGGATCTCCTGTCATCTC
ACCTTGCTCCTGCCGAGAAAGTATCCATCATGGCTGATGCAATGCGGCGGCTGCATACGCTTGATCCGGC
TACCTGCCCATTCGACCACCAAGCGAAACATCGCATCGAGCGAGCACGTACTCGGATGGAAGCCGGTCTT
GTCGATCAGGATGATCTGGACGAAGAGCATCAGGGGCTCGCGCCAGCCGAACTGTTCGCCAGGCTCAAGG
CGAGCATGCCCGACGGCGAGGATCTCGTCGTGACCCATGGCGATGCCTGCTTGCCGAATATCATGGTGGA
AAATGGCCGCTTTTCTGGATTCATCGACTGTGGCCGGCTGGGTGTGGCGGACCGCTATCAGGACATAGCG
TTGGCTACCCGTGATATTGCTGAAGAGCTTGGCGGCGAATGGGCTGACCGCTTCCTCGTGCTTTACGGTA
TCGCCGCTCCCGATTCGCAGCGCATCGCCTTCTATCGCCTTCTTGACGAGTTCTTCTGAGCGGGACTCTG
GGGTTCGAAATGACCGACCAAGCGACGCCCAACCTGCCATCACGAGATTTCGATTCCACCGCCGCCTTCT
ATGAAAGGTTGGGCTTCGGAATCGTTTTCCGGGACGCCGGCTGGATGATCCTCCAGCGCGGGGATCTCAT
GCTGGAGTTCTTCGCCCACCCTAGGGGGAGGCTAACTGAAACACGGAAGGAGACAATACCGGAAGGAACC
CGCGCTATGACGGCAATAAAAAGACAGAATAAAACGCACGGTGTTGGGTCGTTTGTTCATAAACGCGGGG
TTCGGTCCCAGGGCTGGCACTCTGTCGATACCCCACCGAGACCCCATTGGGGCCAATACGCCCGCGTTTC
TTCCTTTTCCCCACCCCACCCCCCAAGTTCGGGTGAAGGCCCAGGGCTCGCAGCCAACGTCGGGGCGGCA
GGCCCTGCCATAGCCTCAGGTTACTCATATATACTTTAGATTGATTTAAAACTTCATTTTTAATTTAAAA
GGATCTAGGTGAAGATCCTTTTTGATAATCTCATGACCAAAATCCCTTAACGTGAGTTTTCGTTCCACTG
AGCGTCAGACCCCGTAGAAAAGATCAAAGGATCTTCTTGAGATCCTTTTTTTCTGCGCGTAATCTGCTGC
TTGCAAACAAAAAAACCACCGCTACCAGCGGTGGTTTGTTTGCCGGATCAAGAGCTACCAACTCTTTTTC
CGAAGGTAACTGGCTTCAGCAGAGCGCAGATACCAAATACTGTTCTTCTAGTGTAGCCGTAGTTAGGCCA
CCACTTCAAGAACTCTGTAGCACCGCCTACATACCTCGCTCTGCTAATCCTGTTACCAGTGGCTGCTGCC
AGTGGCGATAAGTCGTGTCTTACCGGGTTGGACTCAAGACGATAGTTACCGGATAAGGCGCAGCGGTCGG
GCTGAACGGGGGGTTCGTGCACACAGCCCAGCTTGGAGCGAACGACCTACACCGAACTGAGATACCTACA
GCGTGAGCTATGAGAAAGCGCCACGCTTCCCGAAGGGAGAAAGGCGGACAGGTATCCGGTAAGCGGCAGG
GTCGGAACAGGAGAGCGCACGAGGGAGCTTCCAGGGGGAAACGCCTGGTATCTTTATAGTCCTGTCGGGT
TTCGCCACCTCTGACTTGAGCGTCGATTTTTGTGATGCTCGTCAGGGGGGCGGAGCCTATGGAAAAACGC
CAGCAACGCGGCCTTTTTACGGTTCCTGGCCTTTTGCTGGCCTTTTGCTCACATGTTCTTTCCTGCGTTA
TCCCCTGATTCTGTGGATAACCGTATTACCGCCATGCAT
Features (pLannotate 1.2.2; 14 found; start..end, strand, type, name):
     39..105     +  CDS            small t antigen (fragment): SV40 (simian virus 40) small t antigen
    112..1290    +  promoter       EF-1α promoter: strong constitutive promoter for human elongation factor EF-1α
   1489..2034    +  CDS            SNAP-tag®: human O6-alkylguanine-DNA-alkyltransferase variant that forms covalent bonds with benzylguanine derivatives fast-reacting variant, optimized for mammalian expression
   2056..4644    +  CDS            Nlgn3: NLGN3_RAT - Experimental evidence at protein level: Swiss-Prot protein existence level 1. Cell surface protein involved in cell-cell-interactions via its interactions with neurexin family members. Plays a role in synapse function and synaptic signal transmission, and probably mediates its effects by recruiting and clustering other synaptic proteins. May promote the initial formation of synapses, but is not essential for this. May also play a role in glia-glia or glia-neuron interactions in the developing peripheral nervous system. From Rattus norvegicus (Rat).
   4660..4743    +  CDS            large T antigen (fragment): large T antigen from SV40 (simian virus 40)
   4766..4887    +  polyA_signal   SV40 poly(A) signal: SV40 polyadenylation signal
   4921..5349    -  rep_origin     f1 ori (sequence partly withheld): f1 bacteriophage origin of replication; arrow indicates direction of (+) strand synthesis
   5376..5480    +  promoter       AmpR promoter: bla
   5482..5839    +  promoter       SV40 promoter: SV40 enhancer and early promoter
   5874..6668    +  CDS            NeoR/KanR: aminoglycoside phosphotransferase from Tn5; aph(3')-II (or nptII); confers resistance to neomycin, kanamycin, and G418 (Geneticin®)
   6689..6841    +  CDS            ble (fragment): BLE_KLEPN - Experimental evidence at protein level: Swiss-Prot protein existence level 1. Binding protein with a strong affinity to the bleomycin family of antibiotics. Binds to CL990; an antimitotic-antibiotic compound. From Klebsiella pneumoniae.
   6900..6947    +  polyA_signal   HSV TK poly(A) signal: herpes simplex virus thymidine kinase polyadenylation signal (Cole and Stacy, 1985)
   7038..7054    -  polyA_signal   bGH poly(A) signal (fragment): bovine growth hormone polyadenylation signal
   7276..7864    +  rep_origin     ori: high-copy-number ColE1/pMB1/pBR322/pUC origin of replication
