[The description below was written by a language model from this plasmid's Addgene catalogue record and pLannotate feature annotations shown in this document.]
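Description:
IDP432 is a mammalian expression plasmid of about 8 kb made to express one of the protein components of SYNseq, a barcode-sequencing approach to mapping neuronal connectivity, in cultured cells. The backbone is recorded as unknown. The annotated features resemble a common dual-use layout: a high-copy ColE1/pUC-type origin for propagation in E. coli, an f1 phage origin, and a Tn5 NeoR/KanR gene placed behind both a bacterial (bla) promoter and the SV40 enhancer/early promoter, ending in the HSV TK polyadenylation signal. This arrangement gives kanamycin selection in bacteria and should in principle allow G418 selection in mammalian cells. Short hits to small t antigen, large T antigen, ble and bGH poly(A) are fragments, most likely backbone remnants or parts of the SV40 terminator region rather than functional elements.

The payload, assembled by Gibson cloning, is driven by the strong constitutive human EF-1α promoter and terminated by an SV40 poly(A) signal. It encodes SNAP-Nlg1AB-1xλN(i): a SNAP-tag, the alkylguanine-DNA-alkyltransferase variant that bonds covalently to benzylguanine derivatives, placed upstream of a neuroligin coding sequence. The catalogue identifies this as mouse neuroligin-1 (AB form), whereas the automated annotation labels the region as rat Nlgn3. This probably reflects homology-based matching within the neuroligin family, and the catalogue name is the better guide. The name also indicates a single copy of the λN RNA-binding peptide, apparently at an internal position, though it is not annotated separately in the feature table. Such a design would let a synaptic surface protein carry λN-recognised RNA while the SNAP-tag offers a handle for labelling or cross-linking, but the record states only cell culture expression of SYNseq components.
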