Addgene plasmid #87000: IDP432
Purpose: plasmid for cell culture expression of SYNseq components
Depositing lab: Anthony Zador. Depositing organization: Cold Spring Harbor Laboratory. Publication: Using high-throughput barcode sequencing to efficiently map connectomes. Peikon ID, Kebschull JM, Vagin VV, Ravens DI, Sun YC, Brouzes E, Correa IR Jr, Bressan D, Zador AM. Nucleic Acids Res. 2017 Jul 7;45(12):e115. doi: 10.1093/nar/gkx292. PubMed 28449067.
Backbone
  Vector backbone: unknown
  Vector type: Mammalian Expression, Synthetic Biology
Growth in bacteria
  Bacterial resistance: Kanamycin, 50 μg/mL
  Growth temperature: 37°C
  Growth strain: DH5alpha
  Copy number: High Copy
Gene/Insert
  Gene/Insert name: SNAP-Nlg1AB-1xλN(i)
  Species: M. musculus (mouse)
  Promoter: EF1a
  Cloning method: Gibson Cloning
  Sequencing primers: 5′ EF1a-F
Terms and licenses: Academic/Nonprofit Terms; Industry Terms: Not Available to Industry
How to cite: IDP432 was a gift from Anthony Zador (Addgene plasmid # 87000 ; http://n2t.net/addgene:87000 ; RRID:Addgene_87000)
